>Addgene plasmid #194849 | MAC-C Sars-CoV-2 S_S982A | addgene full sequence | sequence record 386211 | Addgene Partial NGS Result
TGCGCTCACTGCCCGCTTTCCAGTCGGGAAACCTGTCGTGCCAGCTGCATTAATGAATCGGCCAACGCGC
GGGGAGAGGCGGTTTGCGTATTGGGCGCTCTTCCGCTTCCTCGCTCACTGACTCGCTGCGCTCGGTCGTT
CGGCTGCGGCGAGCGGTATCAGCTCACTCAAAGGCGGTAATACGGTTATCCACAGAATCAGGGGATAACG
CAGGAAAGAACATGTGAGCAAAAGGCCAGCAAAAGGCCAGGAACCGTAAAAAGGCCGCGTTGCTGGCGTT
TTTCCATAGGCTCCGCCCCCCTGACGAGCATCACAAAAATCGACGCTCAAGTCAGAGGTGGCGAAACCCG
ACAGGACTATAAAGATACCAGGCGTTTCCCCCTGGAAGCTCCCTCGTGCGCTCTCCTGTTCCGACCCTGC
CGCTTACCGGATACCTGTCCGCCTTTCTCCCTTCGGGAAGCGTGGCGCTTTCTCATAGCTCACGCTGTAG
GTATCTCAGTTCGGTGTAGGTCGTTCGCTCCAAGCTGGGCTGTGTGCACGAACCCCCCGTTCAGCCCGAC
CGCTGCGCCTTATCCGGTAACTATCGTCTTGAGTCCAACCCGGTAAGACACGACTTATCGCCACTGGCAG
CAGCCACTGGTAACAGGATTAGCAGAGCGAGGTATGTAGGCGGTGCTACAGAGTTCTTGAAGTGGTGGCC
TAACTACGGCTACACTAGAAGAACAGTATTTGGTATCTGCGCTCTGCTGAAGCCAGTTACCTTCGGAAAA
AGAGTTGGTAGCTCTTGATCCGGCAAACAAACCACCGCTGGTAGCGGTGGTTTTTTTGTTTGCAAGCAGC
AGATTACGCGCAGAAAAAAAGGATCTCAAGAAGATCCTTTGATCTTTTCTACGGGGTCTGACGCTCAGTG
GAACGAAAACTCACGTTAAGGGATTTTGGTCATGAGATTATCAAAAAGGATCTTCACCTAGATCCTTTTA
AATTAAAAATGAAGTTTTAAATCAATCTAAAGTATATATGAGTAAACTTGGTCTGACAGTTACCAATGCT
TAATCAGTGAGGCACCTATCTCAGCGATCTGTCTATTTCGTTCATCCATAGTTGCCTGACTCCCCGTCGT
GTAGATAACTACGATACGGGAGGGCTTACCATCTGGCCCCAGTGCTGCAATGATACCGCGAGACCCACGC
TCACCGGCTCCAGATTTATCAGCAATAAACCAGCCAGCCGGAAGGGCCGAGCGCAGAAGTGGTCCTGCAA
CTTTATCCGCCTCCATCCAGTCTATTAATTGTTGCCGGGAAGCTAGAGTAAGTAGTTCGCCAGTTAATAG
TTTGCGCAACGTTGTTGCCATTGCTACAGGCATCGTGGTGTCACGCTCGTCGTTTGGTATGGCTTCATTC
AGCTCCGGTTCCCAACGATCAAGGCGAGTTACATGATCCCCCATGTTGTGCAAAAAAGCGGTTAGCTCCT
TCGGTCCTCCGATCGTTGTCAGAAGTAAGTTGGCCGCAGTGTTATCACTCATGGTTATGGCAGCACTGCA
TAATTCTCTTACTGTCATGCCATCCGTAAGATGCTTTTCTGTGACTGGTGAGTACTCAACCAAGTCATTC
TGAGAATAGTGTATGCGGCGACCGAGTTGCTCTTGCCCGGCGTCAATACGGGATAATACCGCGCCACATA
GCAGAACTTTAAAAGTGCTCATCATTGGAAAACGTTCTTCGGGGCGAAAACTCTCAAGGATCTTACCGCT
GTTGAGATCCAGTTCGATGTAACCCACTCGTGCACCCAACTGATCTTCAGCATCTTTTACTTTCACCAGC
GTTTCTGGGTGAGCAAAAACAGGAAGGCAAAATGCCGCAAAAAAGGGAATAAGGGCGACACGGAAATGTT
GAATACTCATACTCTTCCTTTTTCAATATTATTGAAGCATTTATCAGGGTTATTGTCTCATGAGCGGATA
CATATTTGAATGTATTTAGAAAAATAAACAAATAGGGGTTCCGCGCACATTTCCCCGAAAAGTGCCACCT
GACGTCGACGGATCGGGAGATCTCCCGATCCCCTATGGTGCACTCTCAGTACAATCTGCTCTGATGCCGC
ATAGTTAAGCCAGTATCTGCTCCCTGCTTGTGTGTTGGAGGTCGCTGAGTAGTGCGCGAGCAAAATTTAA
GCTACAACAAGGCAAGGCTTGACCGACAATTGCATGAAGAATCTGCTTAGGGTTAGGCGTTTTGCGCTGC
TTCGCGATGTACGGGCCAGATATACGCGTTGACATTGATTATTGACTAGTTATTAATAGTAATCAATTAC
GGGGTCATTAGTTCATAGCCCATATATGGAGTTCCGCGTTACATAACTTACGGTAAATGGCCCGCCTGGC
TGACCGCCCAACGACCCCCGCCCATTGACGTCAATAATGACGTATGTTCCCATAGTAACGCCAATAGGGA
CTTTCCATTGACGTCAATGGGTGGAGTATTTACGGTAAACTGCCCACTTGGCAGTACATCAAGTGTATCA
TATGCCAAGTACGCCCCCTATTGACGTCAATGACGGTAAATGGCCCGCCTGGCATTATGCCCAGTACATG
ACCTTATGGGACTTTCCTACTTGGCAGTACATCTACGTATTAGTCATCGCTATTACCATGGTGATGCGGT
TTTGGCAGTACATCAATGGGCGTGGATAGCGGTTTGACTCACGGGGATTTCCAAGTCTCCACCCCATTGA
CGTCAATGGGAGTTTGTTTTGGCACCAAAATCAACGGGACTTTCCAAAATGTCGTAACAACTCCGCCCCA
TTGACGCAAATGGGCGGTAGGCGTGTACGGTGGGAGGTCTATATAAGCAGAGCTCTCCCTATCAGTGATA
GAGATCTCCCTATCAGTGATAGAGATCGTCGACGAGCTCGTTTAGTGAACCGTCAGATCGCCTGGAGACG
CCATCCACGCTGTTTTGACCTCCATAGAAGACACCGGGACCGATCCAGCCTCCGGACTCTAGCGTTTAAA
CTTAAGCTTGGTACCGAGCTCGGATCCACTAGTCCAGTGTGGTGGAATTCTGCAGATATCAACAAGTTTG
TACAAAAAAGTTGGCATGTTCGTGTTCCTGGTGCTGCTGCCACTGGTGAGCTCCCAGTGCGTGAACCTGA
CCACCAGAACCCAGCTGCCACCTGCCTACACCAACTCCTTCACCAGGGGCGTGTACTACCCAGACAAGGT
GTTCAGATCCAGCGTGCTGCACTCTACCCAGGACCTGTTCCTGCCATTCTTCTCTAACGTGACCTGGTTC
CACGCCATCCACGTGTCTGGAACCAACGGCACCAAGAGATTCGACAACCCAGTGCTGCCATTCAACGACG
GCGTGTACTTCGCTTCTACCGAGAAGTCTAACATCATCAGGGGTTGGATCTTCGGAACCACCCTGGACTC
TAAGACCCAGTCTCTGCTGATCGTGAACAACGCTACCAACGTGGTGATCAAGGTGTGCGAGTTCCAGTTC
TGCAACGACCCATTCCTGGGAGTGTACTACCACAAGAACAACAAGTCTTGGATGGAAAGCGAGTTCAGGG
TGTACAGCTCTGCTAACAACTGCACCTTCGAGTACGTGTCTCAGCCTTTCCTGATGGACCTGGAAGGAAA
GCAGGGAAACTTCAAGAACCTGAGAGAGTTCGTGTTCAAGAACATCGACGGTTACTTCAAGATATACAGC
AAGCACACCCCAATCAACCTGGTGAGGGACCTGCCACAGGGTTTCTCTGCTCTGGAGCCCCTGGTGGACC
TGCCAATCGGCATCAACATCACCAGGTTCCAGACCCTGCTGGCTCTGCACAGGTCTTACCTGACCCCAGG
CGACAGCAGCTCTGGATGGACCGCCGGCGCCGCTGCTTACTACGTGGGATACCTGCAGCCAAGGACCTTC
CTGCTGAAGTACAACGAAAACGGCACCATCACCGACGCCGTGGACTGCGCTCTGGACCCACTGTCTGAGA
CCAAGTGCACCCTGAAGTCTTTCACCGTGGAAAAGGGAATCTACCAGACCAGCAACTTCCGCGTGCAGCC
CACCGAGTCTATCGTGAGATTCCCAAACATCACCAACCTGTGCCCATTCGGAGAAGTGTTCAACGCTACC
AGGTTCGCCAGCGTGTACGCTTGGAACAGGAAGAGAATCAGCAACTGCGTGGCCGACTACTCTGTGCTGT
ACAACTCTGCCTCCTTCTCCACCTTCAAGTGCTACGGCGTGTCCCCAACCAAGCTGAACGACCTGTGCTT
CACCAACGTGTACGCTGACTCCTTCGTGATCAGAGGAGACGAAGTGAGACAGATCGCTCCCGGTCAGACC
GGAAAGATCGCCGACTACAACTACAAGCTGCCAGACGACTTCACCGGTTGCGTGATCGCTTGGAACTCTA
ACAACCTGGACTCTAAGGTGGGAGGCAACTACAACTACCTGTACAGGCTGTTCCGCAAGAGCAACCTGAA
GCCTTTCGAAAGGGACATCAGCACCGAAATCTACCAGGCTGGATCTACCCCATGCAACGGAGTGGAAGGA
TTCAACTGCTACTTCCCTCTGCAGTCTTACGGATTCCAGCCAACCAACGGAGTGGGATACCAGCCATACA
GAGTGGTGGTGCTGTCTTTCGAGCTGCTGCACGCTCCTGCTACCGTGTGCGGACCAAAGAAGTCTACCAA
CCTGGTGAAGAACAAGTGCGTGAACTTCAACTTCAACGGACTGACCGGAACCGGAGTGCTGACCGAATCC
AACAAGAAGTTCCTGCCTTTCCAGCAGTTCGGTAGAGACATCGCCGACACCACCGACGCTGTGAGAGACC
CACAGACCCTGGAAATCCTGGACATCACCCCCTGCTCTTTCGGAGGAGTGAGCGTGATCACCCCAGGAAC
CAACACCTCCAACCAGGTGGCCGTGCTGTACCAGGACGTGAACTGCACCGAAGTGCCAGTGGCCATCCAC
GCTGACCAGCTGACCCCAACCTGGAGAGTGTACAGCACCGGATCTAACGTGTTCCAGACCCGTGCCGGCT
GCCTGATCGGAGCCGAGCACGTGAACAACTCCTACGAATGCGACATCCCAATCGGAGCTGGCATCTGCGC
TTCTTACCAGACCCAGACCAACAGCCCAAGAAGGGCCAGATCCGTGGCCTCTCAGAGCATCATCGCCTAC
ACCATGAGCCTGGGCGCTGAAAACAGCGTGGCTTACAGCAACAACTCTATCGCCATCCCAACCAACTTCA
CCATCTCTGTGACCACCGAAATCCTGCCAGTGAGCATGACCAAGACCAGCGTGGACTGCACCATGTACAT
CTGCGGAGACTCTACCGAATGCTCTAACCTGCTGCTGCAGTACGGCAGCTTCTGCACCCAGCTGAACCGC
GCTCTGACCGGAATCGCTGTGGAGCAGGACAAGAACACCCAGGAAGTGTTCGCTCAGGTGAAGCAGATAT
ACAAGACCCCACCTATCAAGGACTTCGGAGGATTCAACTTCTCTCAGATCCTGCCCGACCCATCTAAGCC
CTCTAAGAGGTCTTTCATCGAAGACCTGCTGTTCAACAAGGTGACCCTGGCCGACGCCGGTTTCATCAAG
CAGTACGGTGACTGCCTGGGAGACATCGCCGCTAGAGACCTGATCTGCGCCCAGAAGTTCAACGGTCTGA
CCGTGCTGCCACCACTGCTGACCGACGAGATGATCGCCCAGTACACCTCTGCCCTGCTGGCTGGAACCAT
CACCTCTGGTTGGACCTTCGGAGCTGGCGCCGCCCTGCAGATCCCATTCGCTATGCAGATGGCCTACCGT
TTCAACGGTATCGGAGTGACCCAGAACGTGCTGTACGAAAACCAGAAGCTGATCGCTAACCAGTTCAACT
CTGCTATCGGAAAGATCCAGGACTCCCTGTCCTCTACCGCTTCTGCCCTGGGAAAGCTGCAGGACGTGGT
GAACCAGAACGCCCAGGCCCTGAACACCCTGGTGAAGCAGCTGTCTTCTAACTTCGGAGCCATCTCCTCT
GTGCTGAACGACATCCTGGCTAGGCTGGACAAGGTGGAAGCCGAGGTGCAGATCGACAGACTGATCACCG
GAAGACTGCAGTCTCTGCAGACCTACGTGACCCAGCAGCTGATCAGGGCCGCTGAAATCAGAGCTTCTGC
CAACCTGGCTGCCACCAAGATGTCCGAATGCGTGCTGGGCCAGTCTAAGAGGGTGGACTTCTGCGGAAAG
GGATACCACCTGATGTCCTTCCCACAGTCTGCTCCACACGGAGTGGTGTTCCTGCACGTGACCTACGTGC
CCGCCCAGGAAAAGAACTTCACCACCGCCCCAGCTATCTGCCACGACGGAAAGGCTCACTTCCCCAGGGA
GGGAGTGTTCGTGTCTAACGGAACCCACTGGTTCGTGACCCAGAGGAACTTCTACGAGCCACAGATCATC
ACCACCGACAACACCTTCGTGTCTGGAAACTGCGACGTGGTGATCGGAATCGTGAACAACACCGTGTACG
ACCCACTGCAGCCAGAACTGGACTCTTTCAAGGAGGAACTGGACAAGTACTTCAAGAACCACACCTCTCC
AGACGTGGACCTGGGAGACATCTCCGGAATCAACGCCTCTGTGGTGAACATCCAGAAGGAAATCGACAGA
CTGAACGAGGTGGCCAAGAACCTGAACGAATCTCTGATCGACCTGCAGGAACTGGGAAAGTACGAGCAGT
ACATCAAGTGGCCCTGGTACATCTGGCTGGGTTTCATCGCTGGTCTGATCGCTATCGTGATGGTGACCAT
CATGCTGTGCTGCATGACCTCTTGCTGCTCTTGCCTGAAGGGATGCTGCTCTTGCGGATCTTGCTGCAAG
TTCGACGAGGACGACTCCGAGCCTGTGCTGAAGGGTGTGAAGCTGCACTACACCTACCCAACTTTCTTGT
ACAAAGTGGTTGATATCAAGGCCGCCGACATCACCAGCCTGTACAAGAAAGTGGGGTGGAGCCATCCCCA
GTTCGAGAAGGGCGGAGGATCTGGCGGCGGAAGCGGCGGAGGAAGCTGGTCCCACCCTCAGTTTGAGAAA
GGCACCGAGCTGGGCAGCACCATGGCCAGCTACCCCTACGACGTGCCCGACTACGCCAAGGACAACACCG
TGCCCCTGAAGCTGATCGCCCTGCTGGCCAACGGCGAGTTCCACTCTGGCGAGCAGCTGGGCGAGACACT
GGGCATGAGCAGAGCCGCCATCAACAAGCACATCCAGACCCTGCGGGACTGGGGCGTGGACGTGTTCACA
GTGCCCGGCAAGGGCTACAGCCTGCCCGAGCCCATCCAGCTGCTGAACGCCAAGCAGATCCTGGGCCAGC
TGGATGGCGGATCTGTGGCCGTGCTGCCCGTGATCGACAGCACCAACCAGTATCTGCTCGACCGGATCGG
CGAGCTGAAGTCCGGCGACGCCTGTATCGCCGAGTACCAGCAGGCCGGCAGAGGCGGCAGGGGCAGAAAG
TGGTTCAGCCCCTTCGGCGCCAACCTGTACCTGAGCATGTTCTGGAGACTGGAACAGGGCCCAGCCGCCG
CTATTGGCCTGAGCCTGGTCATCGGCATCGTGATGGCCGAGGTGCTGCGGAAGCTGGGCGCCGACAAAGT
GCGCGTGAAGTGGCCCAACGACCTGTATCTGCAGGACCGGAAGCTGGCCGGCATCCTGGTGGAACTGACC
GGCAAAACAGGCGACGCCGCCCAGATCGTGATCGGCGCTGGCATCAACATGGCCATGCGGCGGGTGGAAG
AGAGCGTGGTCAACCAGGGCTGGATCACCCTGCAGGAAGCCGGCATCAACCTGGACCGGAACACCCTGGC
CGCCATGCTGATCAGAGAGCTGAGAGCCGCCCTGGAACTGTTCGAGCAGGAAGGCCTGGCCCCCTACCTG
AGCAGATGGGAGAAGCTGGACAACTTCATCAACCGGCCCGTGAAACTGATCATCGGCGACAAAGAGATCT
TCGGCATCAGCCGGGGCATCGACAAGCAGGGGGCCCTGCTCCTGGAACAGGACGGCATCATCAAGCCCTG
GATGGGCGGCGAGATCAGCCTGCGGAGCGCCGAGAAGTGATGACTCGAGTCTAGAGGGCCCGTTTAAACC
CGCTGATCAGCCTCGACTGTGCCTTCTAGTTGCCAGCCATCTGTTGTTTGCCCCTCCCCCGTGCCTTCCT
TGACCCTGGAAGGTGCCACTCCCACTGTCCTTTCCTAATAAAATGAGGAAATTGCATCGCATTGTCTGAG
TAGGTGTCATTCTATTCTGGGGGGTGGGGTGGGGCAGGACAGCAAGGGGGAGGATTGGGAAGACAATAGC
AGGCATGCTGGGGATGCGGTGGGCTCTATGGCTTCTGAGGCGGAAAGAACCAGCTGGGGCTCTAGGGGGT
ATCCCC
[124 nt withheld, positions 8407-8530]
C
[91 nt withheld, positions 8532-8622]
AGGGTGATGGTTCACGTACCTAGAAGTTCCTATTCCGAAGTTCCTATTCTCTAGAAAGTATAGGAACTTC
CTTGGCCAAAAAGCCTGAACTCACCGCGACGTCTGTCGAGAAGTTTCTGATCGAAAAGTTCGACAGCGTC
TCCGACCTGATGCAGCTCTCGGAGGGCGAAGAATCTCGTGCTTTCAGCTTCGATGTAGGAGGGCGTGGAT
ATGTCCTGCGGGTAAATAGCTGCGCCGATGGTTTCTACAAAGATCGTTATGTTTATCGGCACTTTGCATC
GGCCGCGCTCCCGATTCCGGAAGTGCTTGACATTGGGGAATTCAGCGAGAGCCTGACCTATTGCATCTCC
CGCCGTGCACAGGGTGTCACGTTGCAAGACCTGCCTGAAACCGAACTGCCCGCTGTTCTGCAGCCGGTCG
CGGAGGCCATGGATGCGATCGCTGCGGCCGATCTTAGCCAGACGAGCGGGTTCGGCCCATTCGGACCGCA
AGGAATCGGTCAATACACTACATGGCGTGATTTCATATGCGCGATTGCTGATCCCCATGTGTATCACTGG
CAAACTGTGATGGACGACACCGTCAGTGCGTCCGTCGCGCAGGCTCTCGATGAGCTGATGCTTTGGGCCG
AGGACTGCCCCGAAGTCCGGCACCTCGTGCACGCGGATTTCGGCTCCAACAATGTCCTGACGGACAATGG
CCGCATAACAGCGGTCATTGACTGGAGCGAGGCGATGTTCGGGGATTCCCAATACGAGGTCGCCAACATC
TTCTTCTGGAGGCCGTGGTTGGCTTGTATGGAGCAGCAGACGCGCTACTTCGAGCGGAGGCATCCGGAGC
TTGCAGGATCGCCGCGGCTCCGGGCGTATATGCTCCGCATTGGTCTTGACCAACTCTATCAGAGCTTGGT
TGACGGCAATTTCGATGATGCAGCTTGGGCGCAGGGTCGATGCGACGCAATCGTCCGATCCGGAGCCGGG
ACTGTCGGGCGTACACAAATCGCCCGCAGAAGCGCGGCCGTCTGGACCGATGGCTGTGTAGAAGTACTCG
CCGATAGTGGAAACCGACGCCCCAGCACTCGTCCGAGGGCAAAGGAATAGCACGTACTACGAGATTTCGA
TTCCACCGCCGCCTTCTATGAAAGGTTGGGCTTCGGAATCGTTTTCCGGGACGCCGGCTGGATGATCCTC
CAGCGCGGGGATCTCATGCTGGAGTTCTTCGCCCACCCCAACTTGTTTATTGCAGCTTATAATGGTTACA
AATAAAGCAATAGCATCACAAATTTCACAAATAAAGCATTTTTTTCACTGCATTCTAGTTGTGGTTTGTC
CAAACTCATCAATGTATCTTATCATGTCTGTATACCGTCGACCTCTAGCTAGAGCTTGGCGTAATCATGG
TCATAGCTGTTTCCTGTGTGAAATTGTTATCCGCTCACAATTCCACACAACATACGAGCCGGAAGCATAA
AGTGTAAAGCCTGGGGTGCCTAATGAGTGAGCTAACTCACATTAATTGCGT
Features (pLannotate 1.2.2; 24 found; start..end, strand, type, name):
      6..98      -  CDS            lacI (fragment): lac repressor; lacI; The lac repressor binds to the lac operator to inhibit transcription in E. coli. This inhibition can be relieved by adding lactose or isopropyl-β-D-thiogalactopyranoside (IPTG).
    281..869     -  rep_origin     ori: high-copy-number ColE1/pMB1/pBR322/pUC origin of replication
   1040..1900    -  CDS            AmpR: β-lactamase; bla; confers resistance to ampicillin, carbenicillin, and related antibiotics
   1901..2005    -  promoter       AmpR promoter: bla
   2064..2116    -  misc_feature   bom (fragment): basis of mobility region from pBR322
   2271..2650    +  enhancer       CMV enhancer: human cytomegalovirus immediate early enhancer
   2651..2854    +  promoter       CMV promoter: human cytomegalovirus (CMV) immediate early promoter
   2856..2875    +  promoter       PLtetO-1 promoter (fragment): modified phage lambda PL promoter with tet operator sites (Lutz and Bujard, 1997)
   2877..2896    +  promoter       PLtetO-1 promoter (fragment): modified phage lambda PL promoter with tet operator sites (Lutz and Bujard, 1997)
   2904..2937    +  promoter       TRE3GV promoter (fragment): 3rd-generation Tet-responsive promoter that can be activated by binding of Tet-On® 3G, optimized for retroviral and lentiviral vectors
   3073..3090    +  protein_bind   attB1 (fragment): mutant version of attB; core recombination site for the Gateway® BP reaction BP Clonase™
   3096..6914    +  CDS            S: SPIKE_SARS2 - Experimental evidence at protein level: Swiss-Prot protein existence level 1. [Spike glycoprotein]: May down-regulate host tetherin (BST2) by lysosomal degradation, thereby counteracting its antiviral activity. From Severe acute respiratory syndrome coronavirus 2 (2019-nCoV) (SARS-CoV-2).
   6916..6940    -  protein_bind   attB2: mutant version of attB; recombination site for the Gateway® BP reaction BP Clonase™
   7128..8087    +  CDS            birA: BIRA_ECOLI - Also known as bioR, dhbB. Experimental evidence at protein level: Swiss-Prot protein existence level 1. Acts both as a biotin--[acetyl-CoA-carboxylase] ligase and a biotin-operon repressor. In the presence of ATP, BirA activates biotin to form the BirA-biotinyl-5'-adenylate (BirA-bio-5'-AMP or holoBirA) complex. HoloBirA can either transfer the biotinyl moiety to the biotin carboxyl carrier protein (BCCP) subunit of acetyl-CoA carboxylase, or bind to the biotin operator site and inhibit transcription of the operon. From Escherichia coli (strain K12).
   8137..8361    +  polyA_signal   bGH poly(A) signal: bovine growth hormone polyadenylation signal
   8365..8386    +  promoter       SV40 promoter (fragment): SV40 enhancer and early promoter
   8407..8640    +  rep_origin     f1 ori (fragment) (sequence partly withheld): f1 bacteriophage origin of replication; arrow indicates direction of (+) strand synthesis
   8645..8692    +  protein_bind   FRT: FLP-mediated recombination occurs in the 8-bp core sequence TCTAGAAA (Turan and Bode, 2011). FLP recombinase from the Saccharomyces cerevisiae 2μ plasmid
   8700..9722    +  CDS            HygR: aminoglycoside phosphotransferase from E. coli; aph(4)-Ia; confers resistance to hygromycin
   9732..9857    +  CDS            ble (fragment): BLE_KLEPN - Experimental evidence at protein level: Swiss-Prot protein existence level 1. Binding protein with a strong affinity to the bleomycin family of antibiotics. Binds to CL990; an antimitotic-antibiotic compound. From Klebsiella pneumoniae.
   9852..9973    +  polyA_signal   SV40 poly(A) signal: SV40 polyadenylation signal
  10046..10062   -  protein_bind   lac operator: The lac repressor binds to the lac operator to inhibit transcription in E. coli. This inhibition can be relieved by adding lactose or isopropyl-β-D-thiogalactopyranoside (IPTG). lac repressor encoded by lacI
  10070..10100   -  promoter       lac promoter: promoter for the E. coli lac operon
  10115..10136   -  protein_bind   CAP binding site: CAP binding activates transcription in the presence of cAMP. E. coli catabolite activator protein
