[The description below was written by a language model from this plasmid's Addgene catalogue record and pLannotate feature annotations shown in this document.]
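Description:
MAC-C Sars-CoV-2 S_S982A is a mammalian expression plasmid of about 10.1 kb in which the SARS-CoV-2 spike glycoprotein carrying the S982A substitution has been placed in the MAC-tag-C Gateway destination backbone. It is maintained in E. coli as a high-copy plasmid through a ColE1/pUC-type origin and selected with ampicillin via the β-lactamase gene. A partial f1 origin and lac promoter/operator remnants are also annotated in the backbone.

The spike open reading frame sits between attB1 and attB2 sites, the scars of Gateway recombination. It lies downstream of the CMV enhancer and promoter. Short tet-operator-like matches immediately follow the promoter, which suggests a tetracycline-regulatable CMV/TetO arrangement in which expression is repressed in Tet-repressor-expressing cells until inducer is added, although the record does not state this explicitly. Downstream of attB2, the backbone supplies the C-terminal MAC tag, of which the feature table identifies a BirA-derived biotin ligase coding region, followed by the bGH polyadenylation signal. A biotin ligase fused to a bait lets nearby proteins be biotinylated for proximity labelling; other components of the tag are not annotated here.

An FRT site directly precedes a hygromycin resistance gene, which has no complete promoter of its own annotated and ends in an SV40 poly(A) signal. This layout is typical of FLP-mediated integration into a genomic FRT landing site, where correct insertion activates hygromycin resistance and yields isogenic stable lines. The associated work concerns how proteins of SARS-CoV-2 variants affect host cell protein expression and activation, so this mutant spike bait is suited to such comparisons. The sequence is labelled a partial NGS result.
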