Addgene plasmid #194849: MAC-C Sars-CoV-2 S_S982A
Purpose: Sars-CoV-2 S_S982A in MAC-C destination vector
Depositing lab: Markku Varjosalo. Depositing organization: University of Helsinki, Institute of Biotechnology. Publication: The comprehensive SARS-CoV-2 ‘hijackome’ knowledge base— reveals significant changes in host cell protein expression and activation by multiple SARS-CoV-2 variants. Varjosalo M, Huuskonen S, Liu X, Redchuk T, Salokas K, Lundberg R, Maljanen S, Belik M, Reinholm A, Kolehmainen P, Tripathi G, Laine P, Belanov S, Auvinen P, Vartiainen M, Laine L, Österlund P, Julkkunen I, Kakkola L. 10 May 2024, Research Square 10.21203/rs.3.rs-4322477/v1.
Backbone
  Vector backbone: MAC-tag-C (#108077)
  Vector type: Mammalian Expression
  Selectable markers: Hygromycin
Growth in bacteria
  Bacterial resistance: Ampicillin, 100 μg/mL
  Growth temperature: 37°C
  Growth strain: DH5alpha
  Copy number: High Copy
Gene/Insert
  Gene/Insert name: S_S982A (alt name: Spike protein S982A)
  Species: Sars-CoV-2
  Mutation: S982A
  Entrez Gene: S (a.k.a. GU280_gp02, spike glycoprotein)
  Tag / fusion protein: MAC-C (C terminal on backbone)
Terms and licenses: Academic/Nonprofit Terms; Industry Terms
Depositor comments: Please visit https://doi.org/10.21203/rs.3.rs-4322477/v1 for preprint.
How to cite: MAC-C Sars-CoV-2 S_S982A was a gift from Markku Varjosalo (Addgene plasmid # 194849 ; http://n2t.net/addgene:194849 ; RRID:Addgene_194849)
